>Addgene plasmid #203063 | Salsa-BC222-P3C6 | addgene full sequence | sequence record 421449 | Addgene NGS Result
AGCGCCCAATACGCAAACCGCCTCTCCCCGCGCGTTGGCCGATTCATTAATGCAGTCGAGGGATCTCCAT
AAGAGAAGAGGGACAGCTATGACTGGGAGTAGTCAGGAGAGGAGGAAAAATCTGGCTAGTAAAACATGTA
AGGAAAATTTTAGGGATGTTAAAGAAAAAAATAACACAAAACAAAATATAAAAAAAATCTAACCTCAAGT
CAAGGCTTTTCTATGGAATAAGGAATGGACAGCAGGGGGCTGTTTCATATACTGATGACCTCTTTATAGC
CAACCTTTGTTCATGGCAGCCAGCATATGGGCATATGTTGCCAAACTCTAAACCAAATACTCATTCTGAT
GTTTTAAATGATTTGCCCTCCCATATGTCCTTCCGAGTGAGAGACACAAAAAATTCCAACACACTATTGC
AATGAAAATAAATTTCCTTTATTAGCCAGAAGTCAGATGCTCAAGGGGCTTCATGATGTCCCCATAATTT
TTGGCAGAGGGAAAAAGATCGATCTCAGTGGTATTTGTGAGCCAGGGCATTGGCCACACCAGCCACCACC
TTCTGATAGGCAGCCTGCACCTGAGGAGTGAATTCTTTGCCAAAATGATGAGACAGCACAACAACCAGCA
CGTTGCCCAGGAGCTGTAGGAAAGAGAAGAAGGCATGAACATGGTTAGCAGAGGGGCCCGGTTTGGACTC
AGAGTATTTTATCCTCATCTCAAACAGTGTATATCATTGTAACCATAAAGAGAAAGGCAGGATGATGACC
AGGGTGTAGTTGTTTCTACCAATAAGAATATTTCCACGCCAGCCAGAATTTATATGCAGAAATATTCTAC
CTTATCATTTAATTATAACAATTGTTCTCTAAAACTGTGCTGAAGTACAATATAATATACCCTGATTGCC
TTGAAAAAAAAGTGATTAGAGAAAGTACTTACAATCTGACAAATAAACAAAAGTGAATTTAAAAATTCGT
TACAAATGCAAGCTAAAGTTTAACGAAAAAGTTACAGAAAATGAAAAGAAAATAAGAGGAGACAATGGTT
GTCAACAGAGTAGAAAGTGAAAGAAACAAAATTATCATGAGGGTCCATGGTGATACAAGGGACATCTTCC
CATTCTAAACAACACCCTGAAAACTTTGCCCCCTCCATATAACATGAATTTTACAATAGCGAAAAAGAAA
GAACAATCAAGGGTCCCCAAACTCACCCTGAAGTTCTCAGCTCTAGAGATATCGTCGAGGCCGCGCTAGC
GTTTAAACTGTCGACCTTAATTAAGAGATCTGCTCGAGGCGCGTCAGCTGACTAGAGGATCCCCGGGTAC
CGAGCTCGAATTCGGGGCCGCGGAGGCTGGATCGGTCCCGGTGTCTTCTATGGAGGTCAAAACAGCGTGG
ATGGCGTCTCCAGGCGATCTGACGGTTCACTAAACGAGCTCTGCTTATATAGGCCTCCCACCGTACACGC
CTACCTCGACCCGGGTACCGAGCTCGACTTTCACTTTTCTCTATCACTGATAGGGAGTGGTAAACTCGAC
TTTCACTTTTCTCTATCACTGATAGGGAGTGGTAAACTCGACTTTCACTTTTCTCTATCACTGATAGGGA
GTGGTAAACTCGACTTTCACTTTTCTCTATCACTGATAGGGAGTGGTAAACTCGACTTTCACTTTTCTCT
ATCACTGATAGGGAGTGGTAAACTCGACCTATATAAGCAGAGCTCGTTTAGTGAACCGTCAGATCGCCTG
GAGACGCCATCCACGCTGTTTTGACCTCCATAGAAGACACCGGGACCGATCCAGCCTCCGCGGCCCCGAA
TTCCTGCAGCGGCCGCTCTAGAACTAGTGGATCCCCGCGGATGGTGAGCAAGGGCGAGGAGCTGTTCACC
GGGGTGGTGCCCATCCTGGTCGAGCTGGACGGCGACGTAAACGGCCACAAGTTCAGCGTGTCCGGCGAGG
GCGAGGGCGATGCCACCTACGGCAAGCTGACCCTGAAGTTCATCTGCACCACCGGCAAGCTGCCCGTGCC
CTGGCCCACCCTCGTGACCACCCTGACCTACGGCGTGCAGTGCTTCAGCCGCTACCCCGACCACATGAAG
CAGCACGACTTCTTCAAGTCCGCCATGCCCGAAGGCTACGTCCAGGAGCGCACCATCTTCTTCAAGGACG
ACGGCAACTACAAGACCCGCGCCGAGGTGAAGTTCGAGGGCGACACCCTGGTGAACCGCATCGAGCTGAA
GGGCATCGACTTCAAGGAGGACGGCAACATCCTGGGGCACAAGCTGGAGTACAACTACAACAGCCACAAC
GTCTATATCATGGCCGACAAGCAGAAGAACGGCATCAAGGTGAACTTCAAGATCCGCCACAACATCGAGG
ACGGCAGCGTGCAGCTCGCCGACCACTACCAGCAGAACACCCCCATCGGCGACGGCCCCGTGCTGCTGCC
CGACAACCACTACCTGAGCACCCAGTCCGCCCTGAGCAAAGACCCCAACGAGAAGCGCGATCACATGGTC
CTGCTGGAGTTCGTGACCGCCGCCGGGATCACTCTCGGCATGGACGAGCTGTACAAGTAACTAACCCATT
GAATTCGATATCAAGCTTGTCGACCTAGTTCTAGAGGATCCAGACATGATAAGATACATTGATGAGTTTG
GACAAACCACAACTAGAATGCAGTGAAAAAAATGCTTTATTTGTGAAATTTGTGATGCTATTGCTTTATT
TGTAACCATTATAAGCTGCAATAAACAAGTTAACAACAACAATTGCATTCATTTTATGTTTCAGGTTCAG
GGGGAGGTGTGGGAGGTTTTTTAAAGCAAGTAAAACCTCTACAAATGTGGTATGGCTGATTATGATCCTG
CAAGCCTCGTCGTCCTGGCCGGACCACGCTATCTGTGCAAGGTCCCCGGCCCCGGACGCGCGCTCCATGA
GCAGAGCGCCCGCCGCCGAGGCGAAGACTCGGGCGGCGCCCTGCCCGTCCCACCAGGTCAACAGGCGGTA
ACCGGCCTCTTCATCGGGAATGCGCGCGACCTTCAGCATCGCCGGCATGTCCCCCTGGCGGACGGGAAGT
ATCCAGCTCGACCAAGCTGGCCGCGTCGAGTGAAGACGAAAGGGCCTCGTGATACGCCTATTTTTATAGG
TTAATGTCATGATAATAATGGTTTCTTAGACGTCAGGTGGCACTTTTCGGGGAAATGTGCGCGGAACCCC
TATTTGTTTATTTTTCTAAATACATTCAAATATGTATCCGCTCATGAGACAATAACCCTGATAAATGCTT
CAATAATATTGAAAAAGGAAGAGTATGAGTATTCAACATTTCCGTGTCGCCCTTATTCCCTTTTTTGCGG
CATTTTGCCTTCCTGTTTTTGCTCACCCAGAAACGCTGGTGAAAGTAAAAGATGCTGAAGATCAGTTGGG
TGCACGAGTGGGTTACATCGAACTGGATCTCAACAGCGGTAAGATCCTTGAGAGTTTTCGCCCCGAAGAA
CGTTTTCCAATGATGAGCACTTTTAAAGTTCTGCTATGTGGCGCGGTATTATCCCGTGTTGACGCCGGGC
AAGAGCAACTCGGTCGCCGCATACACTATTCTCAGAATGACTTGGTTGAGTACTCACCAGTCACAGAAAA
GCATCTTACGGATGGCATGACAGTAAGAGAATTATGCAGTGCTGCCATAACCATGAGTGATAACACTGCG
GCCAACTTACTTCTGACAACGATCGGAGGACCGAAGGAGCTAACCGCTTTTTTGCACAACATGGGGGATC
ATGTAACTCGCCTTGATCGTTGGGAACCGGAGCTGAATGAAGCCATACCAAACGACGAGCGTGACACCAC
GATGCCTGTAGCAATGGCAACAACGTTGCGCAAACTATTAACTGGCGAACTACTTACTCTAGCTTCCCGG
CAACAATTAATAGACTGGATGGAGGCGGATAAAGTTGCAGGACCACTTCTGCGCTCGGCCCTTCCGGCTG
GCTGGTTTATTGCTGATAAATCTGGAGCCGGTGAGCGTGGGTCTCGCGGTATCATTGCAGCACTGGGGCC
AGATGGTAAGCCCTCCCGTATCGTAGTTATCTACACGACGGGGAGTCAGGCAACTATGGATGAACGAAAT
AGACAGATCGCTGAGATAGGTGCCTCACTGATTAAGCATTGGTAACTGTCAGACCAAGTTTACTCATATA
TACTTTAGATTGATTTAAAACTTCATTTTTAATTTAAAAGGATCTAGGTGAAGATCCTTTTTGATAATCT
CATGACCAAAATCCCTTAACGTGAGTTTTCGTTCCACTGAGCGTCAGACCCCGTAGAAAAGATCAAAGGA
TCTTCTTGAGATCCTTTTTTTCTGCGCGTAATCTGCTGCTTGCAAACAAAAAAACCACCGCTACCAGCGG
TGGTTTGTTTGCCGGATCAAGAGCTACCAACTCTTTTTCCGAAGGTAACTGGCTTCAGCAGAGCGCAGAT
ACCAAATACTGTTCTTCTAGTGTAGCCGTAGTTAGGCCACCACTTCAAGAACTCTGTAGCACCGCCTACA
TACCTCGCTCTGCTAATCCTGTTACCAGTGGCTGCTGCCAGTGGCGATAAGTCGTGTCTTACCGGGTTGG
ACTCAAGACGATAGTTACCGGATAAGGCGCAGCGGTCGGGCTGAACGGGGGGTTCGTGCACACAGCCCAG
CTTGGAGCGAACGACCTACACCGAACTGAGATACCTACAGCGTGAGCTATGAGAAAGCGCCACGCTTCCC
GAAGGGAGAAAGGCGGACAGGTATCCGGTAAGCGGCAGGGTCGGAACAGGAGAGCGCACGAGGGAGCTTC
CAGGGGGAAACGCCTGGTATCTTTATAGTCCTGTCGGGTTTCGCCACCTCTGACTTGAGCGTCGATTTTT
GTGATGCTCGTCAGGGGGGCGGAGCCTATGGAAAAACGCCAGCAACGCGGCCTTTTTACGGTTCCTGGCC
TTTTGCTGGCCTTTTGCTCACATGTTCTTTCCTGCGTTATCCCCTGATTCTGTGGATAACCGTATTACCG
CCTTTGAGTGAGCTGATACCGCTCGCCGCAGCCGAACGACCGAGCGCAGCGAGTCAGTGAGCGAGGAAGC
GGAAG
Features (pLannotate 1.2.2; 17 found; start..end, strand, type, name):
      2..55      +  CDS            lacI (fragment): lac repressor; lacI; The lac repressor binds to the lac operator to inhibit transcription in E. coli. This inhibition can be relieved by adding lactose or isopropyl-β-D-thiogalactopyranoside (IPTG).
    388..443     -  polyA_signal   β-globin poly(A) signal: rabbit β-globin polyadenylation signal (Gil and Proudfoot, 1987)
    518..640     -  CDS            HBB: HBB_COLGU - Experimental evidence at transcript level: Swiss-Prot protein existence level 2. Involved in oxygen transport from the lung to the various peripheral tissues. From Colobus guereza (Mantled guereza) (Eastern black-and-white colobus monkey).
    644..1216    -  intron         β-globin intron: intron from rabbit β-globin gene
   1312..1343    -  misc_feature   MCS (fragment): pUC18/19 multiple cloning site
   1437..1475    -  promoter       minimal CMV promoter: human cytomegalovirus (CMV) immediate early promoter
   1493..1708    -  protein_bind   tetracycline response element (fragment): contains seven copies of the tetracycline operator tetO tetracycline repressor TetR
   1708..1753    +  promoter       TRE3GV promoter (fragment): 3rd-generation Tet-responsive promoter that can be activated by binding of Tet-On® 3G, optimized for retroviral and lentiviral vectors
   1829..1856    +  misc_feature   MCS (fragment): pBluescript multiple cloning site
   1861..2580    +  CDS            EGFP: the original enhanced GFP (Yang et al., 1996) mammalian codon-optimized
   2591..2613    +  misc_feature   MCS (fragment): pBluescript multiple cloning site
   2627..2761    -  polyA_signal   SV40 poly(A) signal: SV40 polyadenylation signal
   2784..2867    -  CDS            large T antigen (fragment): large T antigen from SV40 (simian virus 40)
   2861..3091    -  CDS            str (fragment): STR_KLEPN - Protein inferred from homology: Swiss-Prot protein existence level 3. The aminoglycoside phosphotransferases achieve inactivation of their antibiotic substrates by phosphorylation. From Klebsiella pneumoniae.
   3210..3314    +  promoter       AmpR promoter: bla
   3315..4175    +  CDS            AmpR: β-lactamase; bla; confers resistance to ampicillin, carbenicillin, and related antibiotics
   4346..4934    +  rep_origin     ori: high-copy-number ColE1/pMB1/pBR322/pUC origin of replication
