[The description below was written by a language model from this plasmid's Addgene catalogue record and pLannotate feature annotations shown in this document.]
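Description:
Salsa-BC222-P3C6 is a mammalian expression reporter plasmid of about 5.1 kb built on the pCER206 backbone. It is one member of a set of barcoded reporters used in PRESTO-Salsa, a highly multiplexed assay for screening compounds against large panels of G protein-coupled receptors. It is propagated in E. coli as a high-copy plasmid through a ColE1/pUC-type origin and is selected with ampicillin through the β-lactamase gene and its native promoter. No mammalian selection marker is annotated. The only traces are short fragments resembling lacI, an aminoglycoside phosphotransferase and SV40 large T antigen, which look like non-functional backbone remnants.

The payload is a roughly 730 bp synthetic insert recorded as EGFP/BC222, expressed from a Tet Response Element promoter. In the feature table, a tetO repeat array sits at the centre of what appears to be a bidirectional arrangement. On one strand, a TRE3G-type promoter fragment leads into mammalian codon-optimized EGFP. This is followed by a short polylinker region where the BsrGI–HindIII cloning sites would place the barcode, and then by SV40 polyadenylation sequence, which is annotated on the opposite strand. The barcode itself is not annotated. On the other strand, a minimal CMV promoter faces a polylinker fragment, a rabbit β-globin intron with flanking exon sequence, and a β-globin poly(A) signal, with no coding sequence annotated in that arm.

Because expression depends on a tetracycline-controlled transactivator, the reporter is silent until such an activator is supplied. Activation then produces an EGFP transcript carrying the unique BC222 tag, presumably so that transcripts from many pooled reporters can be told apart by sequencing. The record does not state which receptor is paired with this barcode.
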