Addgene plasmid #203063: Salsa-BC222-P3C6
Purpose: Expression of barcoded reporter plasmid for PRESTO-Salsa; EGFP/BC222
Depositing lab: Noah Palm. Depositing organization: Yale University. Publication: Highly multiplexed bioactivity screening reveals human and microbiota metabolome-GPCRome interactions. Chen H, Rosen CE, Gonzalez-Hernandez JA, Song D, Potempa J, Ring AM, Palm NW. Cell. 2023 Jul 6;186(14):3095-3110.e19. doi: 10.1016/j.cell.2023.05.024. Epub 2023 Jun 14. PubMed 37321219.
Backbone
  Vector backbone: pCER206
  Vector type: Mammalian Expression
Growth in bacteria
  Bacterial resistance: Ampicillin, 100 μg/mL
  Growth temperature: 37°C
  Growth strain: DH5alpha
  Copy number: High Copy
Gene/Insert
  Gene/Insert name: EGFP/BC222
  Species: Synthetic
  Insert size (bp): 730
  Promoter: Tet Response Element (TRE)
  Cloning method: Restriction Enzyme; 5′ cloning site BsrGI (not destroyed); 3′ cloning site HindIII (not destroyed)
  Sequencing primers: 5′ Custom primer (GAAGCGCGATCACATGG)
Terms and licenses: Academic/Nonprofit Terms; Industry Terms: Not Available to Industry
How to cite: Salsa-BC222-P3C6 was a gift from Noah Palm (Addgene plasmid # 203063 ; http://n2t.net/addgene:203063 ; RRID:Addgene_203063)
