>Addgene plasmid #203063 | Salsa-BC222-P3C6 | depositor partial sequence | sequence record 393936 | BC222
CTAACCCATT
